>Addgene plasmid #161056 | pDONR221-MFSD10_STOP | addgene full sequence | sequence record 435709 | Addgene NGS Result
CTTTCCTGCGTTATCCCCTGATTCTGTGGATAACCGTATTACCGCCTTTGAGTGAGCTGATACCGCTCGC
CGCAGCCGAACGACCGAGCGCAGCGAGTCAGTGAGCGAGGAAGCGGAAGAGCGCCCAATACGCAAACCGC
CTCTCCCCGCGCGTTGGCCGATTCATTAATGCAGCTGGCACGACAGGTTTCCCGACTGGAAAGCGGGCAG
TGAGCGCAACGCAATTAATACGCGTACCGCTAGCCAGGAAGAGTTTGTAGAAACGCAAAAAGGCCATCCG
TCAGGATGGCCTTCTGCTTAGTTTGATGCCTGGCAGTTTATGGCGGGCGTCCTGCCCGCCACCCTCCGGG
CCGTTGCTTCACAACGTTCAAATCCGCTCCCGGCGGATTTGTCCTACTCAGGAGAGCGTTCACCGACAAA
CAACAGATAAAACGAAAGGCCCAGTCTTCCGACTGAGCCTTTCGTTTTATTTGATGCCTGGCAGTTCCCT
ACTCTCGCGTTAACGCTAGCATGGATGTTTTCCCAGTCACGACGTTGTAAAACGACGGCCAGTCTTAAGC
TCGGGCCCCAAATAATGATTTTATTTTGACTGATAGTGACCTGTTCGTTGCAACACATTGATGAGCAATG
CTTTTTTATAATGCCAACTTTGTACAAAAAAGCAGGCTCCACCATGGGATGGGGAGGAGGAGGAGGATGT
ACCCCAAGGCCACCTATCCACCAGCAGCCACCAGAGCGGAGAGTGGTGACCGTGGTGTTTCTGGGCCTGC
TGCTGGACCTGCTGGCCTTCACACTGCTGCTGCCACTGCTGCCTGGACTGCTGGAGTCTCACGGAAGGGC
ACACGACCCTCTGTACGGAAGCTGGCAGGGAGGCGTGGATTGGTTTGCCACAGCCATCGGCATGCCAGTG
GAGAAGCGGTACAACAGCGTGCTGTTCGGAGGACTGATCGGATCCGCCTTTTCTGTGCTGCAGTTCCTGT
GCGCACCACTGACCGGAGCCACAAGCGATTGTCTGGGCAGGCGCCCTGTGATGCTGCTGTGCCTGATGGG
AGTGGCCACCTCCTACGCCGTGTGGGCCACAAGCCGGTCCTTTGCCGCCTTCCTGGCCTCTAGACTGATC
GGCGGCATCAGCAAGGGCAACGTGAGCCTGAGCACCGCAATCGTGGCAGACCTGGGAAGCCCACTGGCAC
GGTCCCAGGGCATGGCCGTGATCGGCGTGGCCTTTTCCCTGGGCTTCACACTGGGCCCTATGCTGGGAGC
ATCTCTGCCTCTGGAGATGGCACCATGGTTTGCCCTGCTGTTCGCCGCCTCTGATCTGCTGTTCATCTTT
TGCTTCCTGCCAGAGACCCTGCCCCTGGAGAAGAGGGCACCATCCATCGCCCTGGGCTTTCGCGACGCAG
CAGATCTGCTGAGCCCACTGGCCCTGCTGCGGTTCTCCGCCGTGGCAAGAGGACAGGACCCTCCAAGCGG
CGATAGGCTGAGCTCCCTGCGGAGACTGGGACTGGTGTACTTTCTGTATCTGTTTCTGTTCTCCGGCCTG
GAGTACACCCTGTCTTTCCTGACACACCAGAGATTTCAGTTCTCTAGCCTGCAGCAGGGCAAGATGTTCT
TTCTGATCGGCCTGACCATGGCCACAATCCAGGGAGCATATGCAAGGAGGATCCACCCAGGAGGAGAGGT
GGCAGCAGTGAAGCGGGCCCTGCTGCTGCTGGTGCCAGCCTTTCTGCTGATCGGCTGGGGCAGAAGCCTG
CCCGTGCTGGGACTGGGACTGCTGCTGTACTCCTTCGCCGCAGCAGTGGTGGTGCCTTGTCTGTCCTCTG
TGGTGGCCGGCTATGGCTCTCCAGGCCAGAAGGGCACCGTGATGGGCACACTGAGGAGCCTGGGCGCCCT
GGCAAGGGCAGCAGGACCTCTGGTGGCAGCATCCGTGTACTGGCTGGCAGGAGCACAGGCATGCTTTACC
ACATGGTCCGGCCTGTTCCTGCTGCCCTTCTTTCTGCTGCAGAAGCTGTCTTATCCTGCCCAGACCCTGA
AGGCCGAGTAAGACCCAGCTTTCTTGTACAAAGTTGGCATTATAAGAAAGCATTGCTTATCAATTTGTTG
CAACGAACAGGTCACTATCAGTCAAAATAAAATCATTATTTGCCATCCAGCTGATATCCCCTATAGTGAG
TCGTATTACATGGTCATAGCTGTTTCCTGGCAGCTCTGGCCCGTGTCTCAAAATCTCTGATGTTACATTG
CACAAGATAAAAATATATCATCATGAACAATAAAACTGTCTGCTTACATAAACAGTAATACAAGGGGTGT
TATGAGCCATATTCAACGGGAAACGTCGAGGCCGCGATTAAATTCCAACATGGATGCTGATTTATATGGG
TATAAATGGGCTCGCGATAATGTCGGGCAATCAGGTGCGACAATCTATCGCTTGTATGGGAAGCCCGATG
CGCCAGAGTTGTTTCTGAAACATGGCAAAGGTAGCGTTGCCAATGATGTTACAGATGAGATGGTCAGACT
AAACTGGCTGACGGAATTTATGCCTCTTCCGACCATCAAGCATTTTATCCGTACTCCTGATGATGCATGG
TTACTCACCACTGCGATCCCCGGAAAAACAGCATTCCAGGTATTAGAAGAATATCCTGATTCAGGTGAAA
ATATTGTTGATGCGCTGGCAGTGTTCCTGCGCCGGTTGCATTCGATTCCTGTTTGTAATTGTCCTTTTAA
CAGCGATCGCGTATTTCGTCTCGCTCAGGCGCAATCACGAATGAATAACGGTTTGGTTGATGCGAGTGAT
TTTGATGACGAGCGTAATGGCTGGCCTGTTGAACAAGTCTGGAAAGAAATGCATAAACTTTTGCCATTCT
CACCGGATTCAGTCGTCACTCATGGTGATTTCTCACTTGATAACCTTATTTTTGACGAGGGGAAATTAAT
AGGTTGTATTGATGTTGGACGAGTCGGAATCGCAGACCGATACCAGGATCTTGCCATCCTATGGAACTGC
CTCGGTGAGTTTTCTCCTTCATTACAGAAACGGCTTTTTCAAAAATATGGTATTGATAATCCTGATATGA
ATAAATTGCAGTTTCATTTGATGCTCGATGAGTTTTTCTAATCAGAATTGGTTAATTGGTTGTAACACTG
GCAGAGCATTACGCTGACTTGACGGGACGGCGCAAGCTCATGACCAAAATCCCTTAACGTGAGTTACGCG
TCGTTCCACTGAGCGTCAGACCCCGTAGAAAAGATCAAAGGATCTTCTTGAGATCCTTTTTTTCTGCGCG
TAATCTGCTGCTTGCAAACAAAAAAACCACCGCTACCAGCGGTGGTTTGTTTGCCGGATCAAGAGCTACC
AACTCTTTTTCCGAAGGTAACTGGCTTCAGCAGAGCGCAGATACCAAATACTGTTCTTCTAGTGTAGCCG
TAGTTAGGCCACCACTTCAAGAACTCTGTAGCACCGCCTACATACCTCGCTCTGCTAATCCTGTTACCAG
TGGCTGCTGCCAGTGGCGATAAGTCGTGTCTTACCGGGTTGGACTCAAGACGATAGTTACCGGATAAGGC
GCAGCGGTCGGGCTGAACGGGGGGTTCGTGCACACAGCCCAGCTTGGAGCGAACGACCTACACCGAACTG
AGATACCTACAGCGTGAGCTATGAGAAAGCGCCACGCTTCCCGAAGGGAGAAAGGCGGACAGGTATCCGG
TAAGCGGCAGGGTCGGAACAGGAGAGCGCACGAGGGAGCTTCCAGGGGGAAACGCCTGGTATCTTTATAG
TCCTGTCGGGTTTCGCCACCTCTGACTTGAGCGTCGATTTTTGTGATGCTCGTCAGGGGGGCGGAGCCTA
TGGAAAAACGCCAGCAACGCGGCCTTTTTACGGTTCCTGGCCTTTTGCTGGCCTTTTGCTCACATGTT
Features (pLannotate 1.2.2; 10 found; start..end, strand, type, name):
    121..213     +  CDS            lacI (fragment): lac repressor; lacI; The lac repressor binds to the lac operator to inhibit transcription in E. coli. This inhibition can be relieved by adding lactose or isopropyl-β-D-thiogalactopyranoside (IPTG).
    268..295     -  terminator     rrnB T2 terminator: transcription terminator T2 from the E. coli rrnB gene
    427..470     +  terminator     rrnB T1 terminator: Escherichia coli rrnB; transcription terminator T1 from the E. coli rrnB gene
    517..553     -  CDS            lacZα (fragment): LacZα fragment of β-galactosidase; lacZ fragment
    569..668     +  protein_bind   attL1: mutant version of attL; recombination site for the Gateway® LR reaction LR Clonase™
    674..2038    +  CDS            MFSD10: MFS10_HUMAN - Also known as TETRAN. Experimental evidence at protein level: Swiss-Prot protein existence level 1. Confers cellular resistance to apoptosis induced by the non- steroidal anti-inflammatory drugs indomethacin and diclofenac. May act as an efflux pump. From Homo sapiens (Human).
   2043..2142    -  protein_bind   attL2: mutant version of attL; recombination site for the Gateway® LR reaction LR Clonase™
   2160..2178    -  promoter       T7 promoter: promoter for bacteriophage T7 RNA polymerase
   2312..3121    +  CDS            KanR: aminoglycoside phosphotransferase; aph(3')-Ia; confers resistance to kanamycin in bacteria or G418 (Geneticin®) in eukaryotes
   3268..3856    +  rep_origin     ori: high-copy-number ColE1/pMB1/pBR322/pUC origin of replication
