>Addgene plasmid #161056 | pDONR221-MFSD10_STOP | analyzer sequence | sequence record 312046
CTTTCCTGCGTTATCCCCTGATTCTGTGGATAACCGTATTACCGCCTTTGAGTGAGCTGATACCGCTCGC
CGCAGCCGAACGACCGAGCGCAGCGAGTCAGTGAGCGAGGAAGCGGAAGAGCGCCCAATACGCAAACCGC
CTCTCCCCGCGCGTTGGCCGATTCATTAATGCAGCTGGCACGACAGGTTTCCCGACTGGAAAGCGGGCAG
TGAGCGCAACGCAATTAATACGCGTACCGCTAGCCAGGAAGAGTTTGTAGAAACGCAAAAAGGCCATCCG
TCAGGATGGCCTTCTGCTTAGTTTGATGCCTGGCAGTTTATGGCGGGCGTCCTGCCCGCCACCCTCCGGG
CCGTTGCTTCACAACGTTCAAATCCGCTCCCGGCGGATTTGTCCTACTCAGGAGAGCGTTCACCGACAAA
CAACAGATAAAACGAAAGGCCCAGTCTTCCGACTGAGCCTTTCGTTTTATTTGATGCCTGGCAGTTCCCT
ACTCTCGCGTTAACGCTAGCATGGATGTTTTCCCAGTCACGACGTTGTAAAACGACGGCCAGTCTTAAGC
TCGGGCCCCAAATAATGATTTTATTTTGACTGATAGTGACCTGTTCGTTGCAACACATTGATGAGCAATG
CTTTTTTATAATGCCAACTTTGTACAAAAAAGCAGGCTCCACCATGGGATGGGGAGGAGGAGGAGGATGT
ACCCCAAGGCCACCTATCCACCAGCAGCCACCAGAGCGGAGAGTGGTGACCGTGGTGTTTCTGGGCCTGC
TGCTGGACCTGCTGGCCTTCACACTGCTGCTGCCACTGCTGCCTGGACTGCTGGAGTCTCACGGAAGGGC
ACACGACCCTCTGTACGGAAGCTGGCAGGGAGGCGTGGATTGGTTTGCCACAGCCATCGGCATGCCAGTG
GAGAAGCGGTACAACAGCGTGCTGTTCGGAGGACTGATCGGATCCGCCTTTTCTGTGCTGCAGTTCCTGT
GCGCACCACTGACCGGAGCCACAAGCGATTGTCTGGGCAGGCGCCCTGTGATGCTGCTGTGCCTGATGGG
AGTGGCCACCTCCTACGCCGTGTGGGCCACAAGCCGGTCCTTTGCCGCCTTCCTGGCCTCTAGACTGATC
GGCGGCATCAGCAAGGGCAACGTGAGCCTGAGCACCGCAATCGTGGCAGACCTGGGAAGCCCACTGGCAC
GGTCCCAGGGCATGGCCGTGATCGGCGTGGCCTTTTCCCTGGGCTTCACACTGGGCCCTATGCTGGGAGC
ATCTCTGCCTCTGGAGATGGCACCATGGTTTGCCCTGCTGTTCGCCGCCTCTGATCTGCTGTTCATCTTT
TGCTTCCTGCCAGAGACCCTGCCCCTGGAGAAGAGGGCACCATCCATCGCCCTGGGCTTTCGCGACGCAG
CAGATCTGCTGAGCCCACTGGCCCTGCTGCGGTTCTCCGCCGTGGCAAGAGGACAGGACCCTCCAAGCGG
CGATAGGCTGAGCTCCCTGCGGAGACTGGGACTGGTGTACTTTCTGTATCTGTTTCTGTTCTCCGGCCTG
GAGTACACCCTGTCTTTCCTGACACACCAGAGATTTCAGTTCTCTAGCCTGCAGCAGGGCAAGATGTTCT
TTCTGATCGGCCTGACCATGGCCACAATCCAGGGAGCATATGCAAGGAGGATCCACCCAGGAGGAGAGGT
GGCAGCAGTGAAGCGGGCCCTGCTGCTGCTGGTGCCAGCCTTTCTGCTGATCGGCTGGGGCAGAAGCCTG
CCCGTGCTGGGACTGGGACTGCTGCTGTACTCCTTCGCCGCAGCAGTGGTGGTGCCTTGTCTGTCCTCTG
TGGTGGCCGGCTATGGCTCTCCAGGCCAGAAGGGCACCGTGATGGGCACACTGAGGAGCCTGGGCGCCCT
GGCAAGGGCAGCAGGACCTCTGGTGGCAGCATCCGTGTACTGGCTGGCAGGAGCACAGGCATGCTTTACC
ACATGGTCCGGCCTGTTCCTGCTGCCCTTCTTTCTGCTGCAGAAGCTGTCTTATCCTGCCCAGACCCTGA
AGGCCGAGTAAGACCCAGCTTTCTTGTACAAAGTTGGCATTATAAGAAAGCATTGCTTATCAATTTGTTG
CAACGAACAGGTCACTATCAGTCAAAATAAAATCATTATTTGCCATCCAGCTGATATCCCCTATAGTGAG
TCGTATTACATGGTCATAGCTGTTTCCTGGCAGCTCTGGCCCGTGTCTCAAAATCTCTGATGTTACATTG
CACAAGATAAAATAATATCATCATGAACAATAAAACTGTCTGCTTACATAAACAGTAATACAAGGGGTGT
TATGAGCCATATTCAACGGGAAACGTCGAGGCCGCGATTAAATTCCAACATGGATGCTGATTTATATGGG
TATAAATGGGCTCGCGATAATGTCGGGCAATCAGGTGCGACAATCTATCGCTTGTATGGGAAGCCCGATG
CGCCAGAGTTGTTTCTGAAACATGGCAAAGGTAGCGTTGCCAATGATGTTACAGATGAGATGGTCAGACT
AAACTGGCTGACGGAATTTATGCCTCTTCCGACCATCAAGCATTTTATCCGTACTCCTGATGATGCATGG
TTACTCACCACTGCGATCCCCGGAAAAACAGCATTCCAGGTATTAGAAGAATATCCTGATTCAGGTGAAA
ATATTGTTGATGCGCTGGCAGTGTTCCTGCGCCGGTTGCATTCGATTCCTGTTTGTAATTGTCCTTTTAA
CAGCGATCGCGTATTTCGTCTCGCTCAGGCGCAATCACGAATGAATAACGGTTTGGTTGATGCGAGTGAT
TTTGATGACGAGCGTAATGGCTGGCCTGTTGAACAAGTCTGGAAAGAAATGCATAAACTTTTGCCATTCT
CACCGGATTCAGTCGTCACTCATGGTGATTTCTCACTTGATAACCTTATTTTTGACGAGGGGAAATTAAT
AGGTTGTATTGATGTTGGACGAGTCGGAATCGCAGACCGATACCAGGATCTTGCCATCCTATGGAACTGC
CTCGGTGAGTTTTCTCCTTCATTACAGAAACGGCTTTTTCAAAAATATGGTATTGATAATCCTGATATGA
ATAAATTGCAGTTTCATTTGATGCTCGATGAGTTTTTCTAATCAGAATTGGTTAATTGGTTGTAACACTG
GCAGAGCATTACGCTGACTTGACGGGACGGCGCAAGCTCATGACCAAAATCCCTTAACGTGAGTTACGCG
TCGTTCCACTGAGCGTCAGACCCCGTAGAAAAGATCAAAGGATCTTCTTGAGATCCTTTTTTTCTGCGCG
TAATCTGCTGCTTGCAAACAAAAAAACCACCGCTACCAGCGGTGGTTTGTTTGCCGGATCAAGAGCTACC
AACTCTTTTTCCGAAGGTAACTGGCTTCAGCAGAGCGCAGATACCAAATACTGTTCTTCTAGTGTAGCCG
TAGTTAGGCCACCACTTCAAGAACTCTGTAGCACCGCCTACATACCTCGCTCTGCTAATCCTGTTACCAG
TGGCTGCTGCCAGTGGCGATAAGTCGTGTCTTACCGGGTTGGACTCAAGACGATAGTTACCGGATAAGGC
GCAGCGGTCGGGCTGAACGGGGGGTTCGTGCACACAGCCCAGCTTGGAGCGAACGACCTACACCGAACTG
AGATACCTACAGCGTGAGCTATGAGAAAGCGCCACGCTTCCCGAAGGGAGAAAGGCGGACAGGTATCCGG
TAAGCGGCAGGGTCGGAACAGGAGAGCGCACGAGGGAGCTTCCAGGGGGAAACGCCTGGTATCTTTATAG
TCCTGTCGGGTTTCGCCACCTCTGACTTGAGCGTCGATTTTTGTGATGCTCGTCAGGGGGGCGGAGCCTA
TGGAAAAACGCCAGCAACGCGGCCTTTTTACGGTTCCTGGCCTTTTGCTGGCCTTTTGCTCACATGTT
Features (pLannotate 1.2.2; 10 found; start..end, strand, type, name):
    121..213     +  CDS            lacI (fragment): lac repressor; lacI; The lac repressor binds to the lac operator to inhibit transcription in E. coli. This inhibition can be relieved by adding lactose or isopropyl-β-D-thiogalactopyranoside (IPTG).
    268..295     -  terminator     rrnB T2 terminator: transcription terminator T2 from the E. coli rrnB gene
    427..470     +  terminator     rrnB T1 terminator: Escherichia coli rrnB; transcription terminator T1 from the E. coli rrnB gene
    517..553     -  CDS            lacZα (fragment): LacZα fragment of β-galactosidase; lacZ fragment
    569..668     +  protein_bind   attL1: mutant version of attL; recombination site for the Gateway® LR reaction LR Clonase™
    674..2038    +  CDS            MFSD10: MFS10_HUMAN - Also known as TETRAN. Experimental evidence at protein level: Swiss-Prot protein existence level 1. Confers cellular resistance to apoptosis induced by the non- steroidal anti-inflammatory drugs indomethacin and diclofenac. May act as an efflux pump. From Homo sapiens (Human).
   2043..2142    -  protein_bind   attL2: mutant version of attL; recombination site for the Gateway® LR reaction LR Clonase™
   2160..2178    -  promoter       T7 promoter: promoter for bacteriophage T7 RNA polymerase
   2312..3121    +  CDS            KanR: aminoglycoside phosphotransferase; aph(3')-Ia; confers resistance to kanamycin in bacteria or G418 (Geneticin®) in eukaryotes
   3268..3856    +  rep_origin     ori: high-copy-number ColE1/pMB1/pBR322/pUC origin of replication
