[The description below was written by a language model from this plasmid's Addgene catalogue record and pLannotate feature annotations shown in this document.]
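Description:
pDONR221-MFSD10_STOP is a Gateway entry clone built on the pDONR221 backbone, carrying a codon-optimized open reading frame for human MFSD10 (also known as TETRAN), a major facilitator superfamily protein annotated as a possible efflux pump that confers cellular resistance to apoptosis induced by certain non-steroidal anti-inflammatory drugs. The sequenced plasmid is about 3.9 kb. It is maintained in E. coli at high copy through a ColE1/pUC-type origin and selected with kanamycin via an aminoglycoside phosphotransferase (KanR) gene. Although the catalogue lists the vector type as mammalian expression, the annotated features show no mammalian promoter or polyadenylation signal upstream or downstream of the ORF, so the plasmid itself serves as a shuttle for the coding sequence rather than as an expression vector.

The roughly 1.37 kb MFSD10 ORF sits between attL1 and attL2 sites, which allow directional transfer into any attR-containing destination vector by an LR Clonase reaction. rrnB T1 and T2 transcription terminators lie upstream of attL1, insulating the insert from read-through transcription in bacteria, and a T7 promoter lies just beyond attL2 on the opposite strand. Short lacI and lacZα fragments are also annotated. They appear to be backbone remnants, with the lacZα fragment lying in the region where M13 sequencing primers anneal. This version retains a STOP codon at the end of the ORF, so it suits native, untagged or N-terminally tagged expression and not C-terminal fusions, for which a companion clone lacking the STOP codon exists. It belongs to a consortium collection of solute carrier (SLC) transporter clones intended for subcloning into custom expression vectors for transporter research and drug discovery.
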