Addgene plasmid #161056: pDONR221-MFSD10_STOP
Purpose: Gateway entry clone with codon-optimized ORF sequence for subcloning into custom expression vectors. Contains a STOP codon at the end of the codon-optimized ORF sequence.
Depositing lab: RESOLUTE Consortium & Giulio Superti-Furga. Depositing organization: CeMM Research Center for Molecular Medicine. Publication: The RESOLUTE consortium: unlocking SLC transporters for drug discovery. Superti-Furga G, Lackner D, Wiedmer T, Ingles-Prieto A, Barbosa B, Girardi E, Goldmann U, Gurtl B, Klavins K, Klimek C, Lindinger S, Lineiro-Retes E, Muller AC, Onstein S, Redinger G, Reil D, Sedlyarov V, Wolf G, Crawford M, Everley R, ... Steppan CM. Nat Rev Drug Discov. 2020 Jul;19(7):429-430. doi: 10.1038/d41573-020-00056-6. PubMed 32265506.
Backbone
  Vector backbone: pDONR221
  Backbone manufacturer: ThermoFisher Scientific
  Backbone size w/o insert (bp): 2550
  Vector type: Mammalian Expression
Growth in bacteria
  Bacterial resistance: Kanamycin, 50 μg/mL
  Growth temperature: 37°C
  Growth strain: NEB Stable
  Copy number: High Copy
Gene/Insert
  Gene/Insert name: MFSD10 (alt name: TETRAN, IT10C3)
  Species: H. sapiens (human)
  Insert size (bp): 1368
  Entrez Gene: MFSD10 (a.k.a. RP11-520M5.2, TETRAN, TETTRAN)
  Cloning method: Gateway Cloning
  Sequencing primers: 5′ M13-fwd; 3′ M13-rev
Terms and licenses: Academic/Nonprofit Terms; Industry Terms
Depositor comments: This plasmid contains a STOP codon at the end of the codon-optimized ORF. For the version of this plasmid that does not contain a STOP codon, please see Addgene plasmid 131890 For more information on the full Resolute plasmid collection, please see www.addgene.org/depositor-collections/re-solute/. Please provide your feedback on this plasmid to the RESOLUTE consortium by filling out their RESOLUTE repository feedback form: https://forms.office.com/Pages/ResponsePage.aspx?id=0e05yklzmkS7rjFGQL4N7z4feCLQvEJAmVcOCM_u885UN1JJRko0Ukg4TVQwNTZLOUxPQVJWT1NHUCQlQCN0PWcu
How to cite: pDONR221-MFSD10_STOP was a gift from RESOLUTE Consortium & Giulio Superti-Furga (Addgene plasmid # 161056 ; http://n2t.net/addgene:161056 ; RRID:Addgene_161056)
