>Addgene plasmid #161056 | pDONR221-MFSD10_STOP | depositor partial sequence | sequence record 312047 | Codon-optimized ORF of MFSD10
ATGGGATGGGGAGGAGGAGGAGGATGTACCCCAAGGCCACCTATCCACCAGCAGCCACCAGAGCGGAGAG
TGGTGACCGTGGTGTTTCTGGGCCTGCTGCTGGACCTGCTGGCCTTCACACTGCTGCTGCCACTGCTGCC
TGGACTGCTGGAGTCTCACGGAAGGGCACACGACCCTCTGTACGGAAGCTGGCAGGGAGGCGTGGATTGG
TTTGCCACAGCCATCGGCATGCCAGTGGAGAAGCGGTACAACAGCGTGCTGTTCGGAGGACTGATCGGAT
CCGCCTTTTCTGTGCTGCAGTTCCTGTGCGCACCACTGACCGGAGCCACAAGCGATTGTCTGGGCAGGCG
CCCTGTGATGCTGCTGTGCCTGATGGGAGTGGCCACCTCCTACGCCGTGTGGGCCACAAGCCGGTCCTTT
GCCGCCTTCCTGGCCTCTAGACTGATCGGCGGCATCAGCAAGGGCAACGTGAGCCTGAGCACCGCAATCG
TGGCAGACCTGGGAAGCCCACTGGCACGGTCCCAGGGCATGGCCGTGATCGGCGTGGCCTTTTCCCTGGG
CTTCACACTGGGCCCTATGCTGGGAGCATCTCTGCCTCTGGAGATGGCACCATGGTTTGCCCTGCTGTTC
GCCGCCTCTGATCTGCTGTTCATCTTTTGCTTCCTGCCAGAGACCCTGCCCCTGGAGAAGAGGGCACCAT
CCATCGCCCTGGGCTTTCGCGACGCAGCAGATCTGCTGAGCCCACTGGCCCTGCTGCGGTTCTCCGCCGT
GGCAAGAGGACAGGACCCTCCAAGCGGCGATAGGCTGAGCTCCCTGCGGAGACTGGGACTGGTGTACTTT
CTGTATCTGTTTCTGTTCTCCGGCCTGGAGTACACCCTGTCTTTCCTGACACACCAGAGATTTCAGTTCT
CTAGCCTGCAGCAGGGCAAGATGTTCTTTCTGATCGGCCTGACCATGGCCACAATCCAGGGAGCATATGC
AAGGAGGATCCACCCAGGAGGAGAGGTGGCAGCAGTGAAGCGGGCCCTGCTGCTGCTGGTGCCAGCCTTT
CTGCTGATCGGCTGGGGCAGAAGCCTGCCCGTGCTGGGACTGGGACTGCTGCTGTACTCCTTCGCCGCAG
CAGTGGTGGTGCCTTGTCTGTCCTCTGTGGTGGCCGGCTATGGCTCTCCAGGCCAGAAGGGCACCGTGAT
GGGCACACTGAGGAGCCTGGGCGCCCTGGCAAGGGCAGCAGGACCTCTGGTGGCAGCATCCGTGTACTGG
CTGGCAGGAGCACAGGCATGCTTTACCACATGGTCCGGCCTGTTCCTGCTGCCCTTCTTTCTGCTGCAGA
AGCTGTCTTATCCTGCCCAGACCCTGAAGGCCGAGTAA
